Addgene plasmid #49211: Flag‐mTim3 (T2 truncation)
Purpose: expresses Flag tagged mouse Tim3 (T2 truncation)
Depositing lab: Lawrence Kane. Depositing organization: University of Pittsburgh (University, School of Medicine, and Cancer Institute). Publication: Phosphotyrosine-dependent coupling of Tim-3 to T-cell receptor signaling pathways. Lee J, Su EW, Zhu C, Hainline S, Phuah J, Moroco JA, Smithgall TE, Kuchroo VK, Kane LP. Mol Cell Biol. 2011 Oct;31(19):3963-74. doi: 10.1128/MCB.05297-11. Epub 2011 Aug 1. PubMed 21807895.
Backbone
  Vector backbone: pCDEF3-CD8SS-Flag
  Total vector size (bp): 6967
  Modifications to backbone: a pCDEF3 expression plasmid containing the human CD8α signal sequence and Flag epitope tag
  Vector type: Mammalian Expression
  Selectable markers: Neomycin (select with G418)
Growth in bacteria
  Bacterial resistance: Ampicillin, 100 μg/mL
  Growth temperature: 37°C
  Growth strain: DH5alpha
  Copy number: Low Copy
Gene/Insert
  Gene/Insert name: Tim3 T2 truncation (alt names: hepatitis A virus cellular receptor 2; HAvcr2; Tim-3)
  Species: M. musculus (mouse)
  Mutation: T2 truncation ( lacks all but one tyrosine, which is predicted to reside very close to the membrane); no tim3 signal sequence
  Entrez Gene: Havcr2 (a.k.a. TIM-3, Tim3, Timd3)
  Promoter: EF1a
  Tag / fusion protein: signal sequence (N terminal on backbone); FLAG (N terminal on backbone)
  Cloning method: Restriction Enzyme; 5′ cloning site ClaI (not destroyed); 3′ cloning site NotI (not destroyed)
  Sequencing primers: 5′ EF1a-F; 3′ SP6
Terms and licenses: Academic/Nonprofit Terms; Industry Terms: Not Available to Industry
How to cite: Flag‐mTim3 (T2 truncation) was a gift from Lawrence Kane (Addgene plasmid # 49211 ; http://n2t.net/addgene:49211 ; RRID:Addgene_49211)
