[The description below was written by a language model from this plasmid's Addgene catalogue record and pLannotate feature annotations shown in this document.]
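Description:
Flag‐mTim3 (T2 truncation) is a mammalian expression plasmid of about 7 kb built on pCDEF3-CD8SS-Flag, a pCDEF3 derivative that carries the human CD8α signal sequence followed by a Flag epitope. The insert is mouse Tim-3 (Havcr2, also called hepatitis A virus cellular receptor 2), cloned between ClaI and NotI sites without its own signal peptide. The backbone-encoded CD8α leader therefore directs the protein into the secretory pathway and leaves the Flag tag at the mature N terminus. The T2 truncation removes most of the cytoplasmic tail, so that only one tyrosine remains, predicted to lie very close to the membrane. Transcription is driven by the strong constitutive human EF-1α promoter and terminated by the bovine growth hormone polyadenylation signal. An SP6 promoter sits in reverse orientation downstream of the insert and serves as a sequencing primer site.

For stable selection in mammalian cells, an SV40 early promoter drives a neomycin phosphotransferase gene with an SV40 poly(A) signal, conferring G418 resistance. In E. coli the plasmid is maintained through a ColE1/pUC-type origin and β-lactamase (ampicillin resistance). The catalogue lists the plasmid as low copy, although the annotation describes this origin type as high copy. An f1 origin is also present. The feature table additionally picks up short fragments (bom, CMV enhancer, SV40 small t antigen, ble, lacI and lac promoter/operator elements), which appear to be backbone remnants rather than functional parts. Judging from the associated publication title, the construct belongs to work on phosphotyrosine-dependent coupling of Tim-3 to T-cell receptor signalling. In that setting a tail-truncated receptor would help test how much the cytoplasmic tyrosines contribute.
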