Features (pLannotate 1.2.2; 20 found; start..end, strand, type, name):
     36..80      -  misc_feature   bom (fragment): basis of mobility region from pBR322
    235..253     +  enhancer       CMV enhancer (fragment): human cytomegalovirus immediate early enhancer
    278..347     +  CDS            small t antigen (fragment): SV40 (simian virus 40) small t antigen
    353..1531    +  promoter       EF-1α promoter: strong constitutive promoter for human elongation factor EF-1α
   1567..2355    +  CDS            Havcr2 (fragment): HAVR2_MOUSE - Also known as Tim3, Timd3. Experimental evidence at protein level: Swiss-Prot protein existence level 1. Cell surface receptor implicated in modulating innate and adaptive immune responses. Generally accepted to have an inhibiting function. Reports on stimulating functions suggest that the activity may be influenced by the cellular context and/or the respective ligand (PubMed:18006747). Regulates macrophage activation (PubMed:11823861). Inhibits T-helper type 1 lymphocyte (Th1)-mediated auto- and alloimmune responses and promotes immunological tolerance (PubMed:14556006, PubMed:1
   2522..2540    -  promoter       SP6 promoter: promoter for bacteriophage SP6 RNA polymerase
   2566..2790    +  polyA_signal   bGH poly(A) signal: bovine growth hormone polyadenylation signal
   2794..2815    +  promoter       SV40 promoter (fragment): SV40 enhancer and early promoter
   2836..3264    +  rep_origin     f1 ori (sequence partly withheld): f1 bacteriophage origin of replication; arrow indicates direction of (+) strand synthesis
   3278..3608    +  promoter       SV40 promoter: SV40 enhancer and early promoter
   3675..4466    +  CDS            neo: KKA2_KLEPN - Also known as kan, nptII. Experimental evidence at protein level: Swiss-Prot protein existence level 1. Resistance to kanamycin, neomycin, paromomycin, ribostamycin, butirosin and gentamicin B. From Klebsiella pneumoniae.
   4490..4648    +  CDS            ble (fragment): BLE_KLEPN - Experimental evidence at protein level: Swiss-Prot protein existence level 1. Binding protein with a strong affinity to the bleomycin family of antibiotics. Binds to CL990; an antimitotic-antibiotic compound. From Klebsiella pneumoniae.
   4643..4764    +  polyA_signal   SV40 poly(A) signal: SV40 polyadenylation signal
   4837..4853    -  protein_bind   lac operator: The lac repressor binds to the lac operator to inhibit transcription in E. coli. This inhibition can be relieved by adding lactose or isopropyl-β-D-thiogalactopyranoside (IPTG). lac repressor encoded by lacI
   4861..4891    -  promoter       lac promoter: promoter for the E. coli lac operon
   4906..4927    -  protein_bind   CAP binding site: CAP binding activates transcription in the presence of cAMP. E. coli catabolite activator protein
   4940..5032    -  CDS            lacI (fragment): lac repressor; lacI; The lac repressor binds to the lac operator to inhibit transcription in E. coli. This inhibition can be relieved by adding lactose or isopropyl-β-D-thiogalactopyranoside (IPTG).
   5215..5803    -  rep_origin     ori: high-copy-number ColE1/pMB1/pBR322/pUC origin of replication
   5974..6834    -  CDS            AmpR: β-lactamase; bla; confers resistance to ampicillin, carbenicillin, and related antibiotics
   6835..6939    -  promoter       AmpR promoter: bla
>Addgene plasmid #49211 | Flag‐mTim3 (T2 truncation) | depositor full sequence | sequence record 72769 | Flag‐mTim3 (T2 truncation) sequence 6970 bps
GACGGATCGGGAGATCTCCCGATCCCCTATGGTCGACTCTCAGTACAATCTGCTCTGATGCCGCATAGTT
AAGCCAGTATCTGCTCCCTGCTTGTGTGTTGGAGGTCGCTGAGTAGTGCGCGAGCAAAATTTAAGCTACA
ACAAGGCAAGGCTTGACCGACAATTGCATGAAGAATCTGCTTAGGGTTAGGCGTTTTGCGCTGCTTCGCG
ATGTACGGGCCAGATATACGCGTTGACATTGATTATTGACTAGGCTTTTGCAAAAAGCTTTGCAAAGATG
GATAAAGTTTTAAACAGAGAGGAATCTTTGCAGCTAATGGACCTTCTAGGTCTTGAAAGGAGTGCCTCGT
GAGGCTCCGGTGCCCGTCAGTGGGCAGAGCGCACATCGCCCACAGTCCCCGAGAAGTTGGGGGGAGGGGT
CGGCAATTGAACCGGTGCCTAGAGAAGGTGGCGCGGGGTAAACTGGGAAAGTGATGTCGTGTACTGGCTC
CGCCTTTTTCCCGAGGGTGGGGGAGAACCGTATATAAGTGCAGTAGTCGCCGTGAACGTTCTTTTTCGCA
ACGGGTTTGCCGCCAGAACACAGGTAAGTGCCGTGTGTGGTTCCCGCGGGCCTGGCCTCTTTACGGGTTA
TGGCCCTTGCGTGCCTTGAATTACTTCCACCTGGCTGCAGTACGTGATTCTTGATCCCGAGCTTCGGGTT
GGAAGTGGGTGGGAGAGTTCGAGGCCTTGCGCTTAAGGAGCCCCTTCGCCTCGTGCTTGAGTTGAGGCCT
GGCCTGGGCGCTGGGGCCGCCGCGTGCGAATCTGGTGGCACCTTCGCGCCTGTCTCGCTGCTTTCGATAA
GTCTCTAGCCATTTAAAATTTTTGATGACCTGCTGCGACGCTTTTTTTCTGGCAAGATAGTCTTGTAAAT
GCGGGCCAAGATCTGCACACTGGTATTTCGGTTTTTGGGGCCGCGGGCGGCGACGGGGCCCGTGCGTCCC
AGCGCACATGTTCGGCGAGGCGGGGCCTGCGAGCGCGGCCACCGAGAATCGGACGGGGGTAGTCTCAAGC
TGGCCGGCCTGCTCTGGTGCCTGGCCTCGCGCCGCCGTGTATCGCCCCGCCCTGGGCGGCAAGGCTGGCC
CGGTCGGCACCAGTTGCGTGAGCGGAAAGATGGCCGCTTCCCGGCCCTGCTGCAGGGAGCTCAAAATGGA
GGACGCGGCGCTCGGGAGAGCGGGCGGGTGAGTCACCCACACAAAGGAAAAGGGCCTTTCCGTCCTCAGC
CGTCGCTTCATGTGACTCCACGGAGTACCGGGCGCCGTCCAGGCACCTCGATTAGTTCTCGAGCTTTTGG
AGTACGTCGTCTTTAGGTTGGGGGGAGGGGTTTTATGCGATGGAGTTTCCCCACACTGAGTGGGTGGAGA
CTGAAGTTAGGCCAGCTTGGCACTTGATGTAATTCTCCTTGGAATTTGCCCTTTTTGAGTTTGGATCTTG
GTTCATTCTCAAGCCTCAGACAGTGGTTCAAAGTTTTTTTCTTCCATTTCAGGTGTCGTGAGGAATTAGC
TTGGTACCGAGCTCGGATCCATGGCCTTACCAGTGACCGCCTTGCTCCTGCCGCTAGCCTTGCTGCTCCA
CGCCGCCAGGCCGGATTACAAGGACGATGACGACAAGATCGATTTGGAAAATGCTTATGTGTTTGAGGTT
GGTAAGAATGCCTATCTGCCCTGCAGTTACACTCTATCTACACCTGGGGCACTTGTGCCTATGTGCTGGG
GCAAGGGATTCTGTCCTTGGTCACAGTGTACCAACGAGTTGCTCAGAACTGATGAAAGAAATGTGACATA
TCAGAAATCCAGCAGATACCAGCTAAAGGGCGATCTCAACAAAGGAGACGTGTCTCTGATCATAAAGAAT
GTGACTCTGGATGACCATGGGACCTACTGCTGCAGGATACAGTTCCCTGGTCTTATGAATGATAAAAAAT
TAGAACTGAAATTAGACATCAAAGCAGCCAAGGTCACTCCAGCTCAGACTGCCCATGGGGACTCTACTAC
AGCTTCTCCAAGAACCCTAACCACGGAGAGAAATGGTTCAGAGACACAGACACTGGTGACCCTCCATAAT
AACAATGGAACAAAAATTTCCACATGGGCTGATGAAATTAAGGACTCTGGAGAAACGATCAGAACTGCTA
TCCACATTGGAGTGGGAGTCTCTGCTGGGTTGACCCTGGCACTTATCATTGGTGTCTTAATCCTTAAATG
GTATTCCTGTAAGAAAAAGAAGTTATCGAGTTTGAGCCTTATTACACTGGCCAACTTGCCTCCAGGAGGG
TTGGCAAATGCAGGAGCAGTCAGGATTCGCTCTGAGGAAAATATCTGACAGAATTCCAGCTGAGCGCCGG
TCGCTACCATTACCAGTTGGTCTGGTGTCAAAAATAATAATAACCGGGCAGGCCATGTCTGCCCGTATTT
CGCGTAAGGAAATCCATTATGTACTATTTAAACTCGAGCGGCCGCTCGAGCATGCATCTAGAGGGCCCTA
TTCTATAGTGTCACCTAAATGCTAGAGCTCGCTGATCAGCCTCGACTGTGCCTTCTAGTTGCCAGCCATC
TGTTGTTTGCCCCTCCCCCGTGCCTTCCTTGACCCTGGAAGGTGCCACTCCCACTGTCCTTTCCTAATAA
AATGAGGAAATTGCATCGCATTGTCTGAGTAGGTGTCATTCTATTCTGGGGGGTGGGGTGGGGCAGGACA
GCAAGGGGGAGGATTGGGAAGACAATAGCAGGCATGCTGGGGATGCGGTGGGCTCTATGGCTTCTGAGGC
GGAAAGAACCAGCTGGGGCTCTAGGGGGTATCCCC
[124 nt withheld, positions 2836-2959]
C
[32 nt withheld, positions 2961-2992]
CA
[57 nt withheld, positions 2995-3051]
A
[49 nt withheld, positions 3053-3101]
CCTTTGACGTTGGAGTCCACGTTCTTT
[37 nt withheld, positions 3129-3165]
ACCCTATCTCGGTCTATTCTTTTGATTTATAAGGGATTTTGGGGATTTCGGCCTATTGGTTAAAAAATGA
GCTGATTTAACAAAAATTTAACGCGAATTAATTCTGTGGAATGTGTGTCAGTTAGGGTGTGGAAAGTCCC
CAGGCTCCCCAGGCAGGCAGAAGTATGCAAAGCATGCATCTCAATTAGTCAGCAACCAGGTGTGGAAAGT
CCCCAGGCTCCCCAGCAGGCAGAAGTATGCAAAGCATGCATCTCAATTAGTCAGCAACCATAGTCCCGCC
CCTAACTCCGCCCATCCCGCCCCTAACTCCGCCCAGTTCCGCCCATTCTCCGCCCCATGGCTGACTAATT
TTTTTTATTTATGCAGAGGCCGAGGCCGCCTCTGCCTCTGAGCTATTCCAGAAGTAGTGAGGAGGCTTTT
TTGGAGGCCTAGGCTTTTGCAAAAAGCTCCCGGGAGCTTGTATATCCATTTTCGGATCTGATCAAGAGAC
AGGATGAGGATCGTTTCGCATGATTGAACAAGATGGATTGCACGCAGGTTCTCCGGCCGCTTGGGTGGAG
AGGCTATTCGGCTATGACTGGGCACAACAGACAATCGGCTGCTCTGATGCCGCCGTGTTCCGGCTGTCAG
CGCAGGGGCGCCCGGTTCTTTTTGTCAAGACCGACCTGTCCGGTGCCCTGAATGAACTGCAGGACGAGGC
AGCGCGGCTATCGTGGCTGGCCACGACGGGCGTTCCTTGCGCAGCTGTGCTCGACGTTGTCACTGAAGCG
GGAAGGGACTGGCTGCTATTGGGCGAAGTGCCGGGGCAGGATCTCCTGTCATCTCACCTTGCTCCTGCCG
AGAAAGTATCCATCATGGCTGATGCAATGCGGCGGCTGCATACGCTTGATCCGGCTACCTGCCCATTCGA
CCACCAAGCGAAACATCGCATCGAGCGAGCACGTACTCGGATGGAAGCCGGTCTTGTCGATCAGGATGAT
CTGGACGAAGAGCATCAGGGGCTCGCGCCAGCCGAACTGTTCGCCAGGCTCAAGGCGCGCATGCCCGACG
GCGAGGATCTCGTCGTGACCCATGGCGATGCCTGCTTGCCGAATATCATGGTGGAAAATGGCCGCTTTTC
TGGATTCATCGACTGTGGCCGGCTGGGTGTGGCGGACCGCTATCAGGACATAGCGTTGGCTACCCGTGAT
ATTGCTGAAGAGCTTGGCGGCGAATGGGCTGACCGCTTCCTCGTGCTTTACGGTATCGCCGCTCCCGATT
CGCAGCGCATCGCCTTCTATCGCCTTCTTGACGAGTTCTTCTGAGCGGGACTCTGGGGTTCGAAATGACC
GACCAAGCGACGCCCAACCTGCCATCACGAGATTTCGATTCCACCGCCGCCTTCTATGAAAGGTTGGGCT
TCGGAATCGTTTTCCGGGACGCCGGCTGGATGATCCTCCAGCGCGGGGATCTCATGCTGGAGTTCTTCGC
CCACCCCAACTTGTTTATTGCAGCTTATAATGGTTACAAATAAAGCAATAGCATCACAAATTTCACAAAT
AAAGCATTTTTTTCACTGCATTCTAGTTGTGGTTTGTCCAAACTCATCAATGTATCTTATCATGTCTGTA
TACCGTCGACCTCTAGCTAGAGCTTGGCGTAATCATGGTCATAGCTGTTTCCTGTGTGAAATTGTTATCC
GCTCACAATTCCACACAACATACGAGCCGGAAGCATAAAGTGTAAAGCCTGGGGTGCCTAATGAGTGAGC
TAACTCACATTAATTGCGTTGCGCTCACTGCCCGCTTTCCAGTCGGGAAACCTGTCGTGCCAGCTGCATT
AATGAATCGGCCAACGCGCGGGGAGAGGCGGTTTGCGTATTGGGCGCTCTTCCGCTTCCTCGCTCACTGA
CTCGCTGCGCTCGGTCGTTCGGCTGCGGCGAGCGGTATCAGCTCACTCAAAGGCGGTAATACGGTTATCC
ACAGAATCAGGGGATAACGCAGGAAAGAACATGTGAGCAAAAGGCCAGCAAAAGGCCAGGAACCGTAAAA
AGGCCGCGTTGCTGGCGTTTTTCCATAGGCTCCGCCCCCCTGACGAGCATCACAAAAATCGACGCTCAAG
TCAGAGGTGGCGAAACCCGACAGGACTATAAAGATACCAGGCGTTTCCCCCTGGAAGCTCCCTCGTGCGC
TCTCCTGTTCCGACCCTGCCGCTTACCGGATACCTGTCCGCCTTTCTCCCTTCGGGAAGCGTGGCGCTTT
CTCAATGCTCACGCTGTAGGTATCTCAGTTCGGTGTAGGTCGTTCGCTCCAAGCTGGGCTGTGTGCACGA
ACCCCCCGTTCAGCCCGACCGCTGCGCCTTATCCGGTAACTATCGTCTTGAGTCCAACCCGGTAAGACAC
GACTTATCGCCACTGGCAGCAGCCACTGGTAACAGGATTAGCAGAGCGAGGTATGTAGGCGGTGCTACAG
AGTTCTTGAAGTGGTGGCCTAACTACGGCTACACTAGAAGGACAGTATTTGGTATCTGCGCTCTGCTGAA
GCCAGTTACCTTCGGAAAAAGAGTTGGTAGCTCTTGATCCGGCAAACAAACCACCGCTGGTAGCGGTGGT
TTTTTTGTTTGCAAGCAGCAGATTACGCGCAGAAAAAAAGGATCTCAAGAAGATCCTTTGATCTTTTCTA
CGGGGTCTGACGCTCAGTGGAACGAAAACTCACGTTAAGGGATTTTGGTCATGAGATTATCAAAAAGGAT
CTTCACCTAGATCCTTTTAAATTAAAAATGAAGTTTTAAATCAATCTAAAGTATATATGAGTAAACTTGG
TCTGACAGTTACCAATGCTTAATCAGTGAGGCACCTATCTCAGCGATCTGTCTATTTCGTTCATCCATAG
TTGCCTGACTCCCCGTCGTGTAGATAACTACGATACGGGAGGGCTTACCATCTGGCCCCAGTGCTGCAAT
GATACCGCGAGACCCACGCTCACCGGCTCCAGATTTATCAGCAATAAACCAGCCAGCCGGAAGGGCCGAG
CGCAGAAGTGGTCCTGCAACTTTATCCGCCTCCATCCAGTCTATTAATTGTTGCCGGGAAGCTAGAGTAA
GTAGTTCGCCAGTTAATAGTTTGCGCAACGTTGTTGCCATTGCTACAGGCATCGTGGTGTCACGCTCGTC
GTTTGGTATGGCTTCATTCAGCTCCGGTTCCCAACGATCAAGGCGAGTTACATGATCCCCCATGTTGTGC
AAAAAAGCGGTTAGCTCCTTCGGTCCTCCGATCGTTGTCAGAAGTAAGTTGGCCGCAGTGTTATCACTCA
TGGTTATGGCAGCACTGCATAATTCTCTTACTGTCATGCCATCCGTAAGATGCTTTTCTGTGACTGGTGA
GTACTCAACCAAGTCATTCTGAGAATAGTGTATGCGGCGACCGAGTTGCTCTTGCCCGGCGTCAATACGG
GATAATACCGCGCCACATAGCAGAACTTTAAAAGTGCTCATCATTGGAAAACGTTCTTCGGGGCGAAAAC
TCTCAAGGATCTTACCGCTGTTGAGATCCAGTTCGATGTAACCCACTCGTGCACCCAACTGATCTTCAGC
ATCTTTTACTTTCACCAGCGTTTCTGGGTGAGCAAAAACAGGAAGGCAAAATGCCGCAAAAAAGGGAATA
AGGGCGACACGGAAATGTTGAATACTCATACTCTTCCTTTTTCAATATTATTGAAGCATTTATCAGGGTT
ATTGTCTCATGAGCGGATACATATTTGAATGTATTTAGAAAAATAAACAAATAGGGGTTCCGCGCACATT
TCCCCGAAAAGTGCCACCTGACGTC
