>Addgene plasmid #49211 | Flag‐mTim3 (T2 truncation) | addgene partial sequence | sequence record 76054 | EF1a-F 5'-TCAAGCCTCAGACAGTGGTTC-3'
ATTAGCTTGGTACCGAGCTCGGATCCATGGCCTTACCAGTGACCGCCTTGCTCCTGCCGCTAGCCTTGCT
GCTCCACGCCGCCAGGCCGGATTACAAGGACGATGACGACAAGATCGATTTGGAAAATGCTTATGTGTTT
GAGGTTGGTAAGAATGCCTATCTGCCCTGCAGTTACACTCTATCTACACCTGGGGCACTTGTGCCTATGT
GCTGGGGCAAGGGATTCTGTCCTTGGTCACAGTGTACCAACGAGTTGCTCAGAACTGATGAAAGAAATGT
GACATATCAGAAATCCAGCAGATACCAGCTAAAGGGCGATCTCAACAAAGGAGACGTGTCTCTGATCATA
AAGAATGTGACTCTGGATGACCATGGGACCTACTGCTGCAGGATACAGTTCCCTGGTCTTATGAATGATA
AAAAATTAGAACTGAAATTAGACATCAAAGCAGCCAAGGTCACTCCAGCTCAGACTGCCCATGGGGACTC
TACTACAGCTTCTCCAAGAACCCTAACCACGGAGAGAAATGGTTCAGAGACACAGACACTGGTGACCCTC
CATAATAACAATGGAACAAAAATTTCCACATGGGCTGATGAAATTAAGGACTCTGGAGAAACGATCAGAA
CTGCTATCCACATTGGAGTGGGAGTCTCTGCTGGGTTGACCCTGGCACTTATCATTGGTGTCTTAATCCT
TAAATGGTATTCCTGTAAGAAAAAGAAGTTATCGAGTTTGAGCCTTATTACACTGGCCAACTTGCCTCCA
GGAGGGTTGGCAAATGCAGGAGCAGTCAGGATTCGCTCTGAGGAAAATATCTGACAGAATTCCAGCTGAG
CGCCGGTCGCTACCATTACCAGTTGGTCTGGTGTCAAAAATAATAATAACCGGGCAGGCCATGTCTGCC
